>Addgene plasmid #121240 | pUC57-Kan_BR32_00066181 | depositor full sequence | sequence record 231260 | pUC57-Kan_BR32_00066181 sequence 2947 bps
TCGCGCGTTTCGGTGATGACGGTGAAAACCTCTGACACATGCAGCTCCCGGAGACGGTCACAGCTTGTCT
GTAAGCGGATGCCGGGAGCAGACAAGCCCGTCAGGGCGCGTCAGCGGGTGTTGGCGGGTGTCGGGGCTGG
CTTAACTATGCGGCATCAGAGCAGATTGTACTGAGAGTGCACCATATGCGGTGTGAAATACCGCACAGAT
GCGTAAGGAGAAAATACCGCATCAGGCGCCATTCGCCATTCAGGCTGCGCAACTGTTGGGAAGGGCGATC
GGTGCGGGCCTCTTCGCTATTACGCCAGCTGGCGAAAGGGGGATGTGCTGCAAGGCGATTAAGTTGGGTA
ACGCCAGGGTTTTCCCAGTCACGACGTTGTAAAACGACGGCCAGTGAATTGACGCGTATTGGGATGGAAC
TTGGTCTCTAATGGGTTGGCCATTGACTGCTGATTGTAATATTTATCCAAAAATTGGTGATAAATCTGTT
GGTTGGGGTTCTGGTTTTATGGGTTCTGTTGCTCATGTTAGAATTGAAAAAGTTGATTATGCTGTTGCTT
TGTGGAAAAGAGTTTGTAAAGCTGTTAAATTGGAAGAATTGCCACCAGGTGTTGAATTGTTTGCTGAACC
AAATACTTTGAGAAGAAATCCACAACCAGTTCAAAGAAGAGGTTTGGTTGGTAGAGAACCATTGGGTGGT
TTGGAATTGCAAGAATGAGCTTAGAGACCAAGTTCCATCCCAATGGCGCGCCGAGCTTGGCTCGAGCATG
GTCATAGCTGTTTCCTGTGTGAAATTGTTATCCGCTCACAATTCCACACAACATACGAGCCGGAAGCATA
AAGTGTAAAGCCTGGGGTGCCTAATGAGTGAGCTAACTCACATTAATTGCGTTGCGCTCACTGCCCGCTT
TCCAGTCGGGAAACCTGTCGTGCCAGCTGCATTAATGAATCGGCCAACGCGCGGGGAGAGGCGGTTTGCG
TATTGGGCGCTCTTCCGCTTCCTCGCTCACTGACTCGCTGCGCTCGGTCGTTCGGCTGCGGCGAGCGGTA
TCAGCTCACTCAAAGGCGGTAATACGGTTATCCACAGAATCAGGGGATAACGCAGGAAAGAACATGTGAG
CAAAAGGCCAGCAAAAGGCCAGGAACCGTAAAAAGGCCGCGTTGCTGGCGTTTTTCCATAGGCTCCGCCC
CCCTGACGAGCATCACAAAAATCGACGCTCAAGTCAGAGGTGGCGAAACCCGACAGGACTATAAAGATAC
CAGGCGTTTCCCCCTGGAAGCTCCCTCGTGCGCTCTCCTGTTCCGACCCTGCCGCTTACCGGATACCTGT
CCGCCTTTCTCCCTTCGGGAAGCGTGGCGCTTTCTCATAGCTCACGCTGTAGGTATCTCAGTTCGGTGTA
GGTCGTTCGCTCCAAGCTGGGCTGTGTGCACGAACCCCCCGTTCAGCCCGACCGCTGCGCCTTATCCGGT
AACTATCGTCTTGAGTCCAACCCGGTAAGACACGACTTATCGCCACTGGCAGCAGCCACTGGTAACAGGA
TTAGCAGAGCGAGGTATGTAGGCGGTGCTACAGAGTTCTTGAAGTGGTGGCCTAACTACGGCTACACTAG
AAGAACAGTATTTGGTATCTGCGCTCTGCTGAAGCCAGTTACCTTCGGAAAAAGAGTTGGTAGCTCTTGA
TCCGGCAAACAAACCACCGCTGGTAGCGGTGGTTTTTTTGTTTGCAAGCAGCAGATTACGCGCAGAAAAA
AAGGATCTCAAGAAGATCCTTTGATCTTTTCTACGGGGTCTGACGCTCAGTGGAACGAAAACTCACGTTA
AGGGATTTTGGTCATGAGATTATCAAAAAGGATCTTCACCTAGATCCTTTTAAATTAAAAATGAAGTTTT
AAATCAATCTAAAGTATATATGAGTAAACTTGGTCTGACAGTTAGAAAAACTCATCGAGCATCAAATGAA
ACTGCAATTTATTCATATCAGGATTATCAATACCATATTTTTGAAAAAGCCGTTTCTGTAATGAAGGAGA
AAACTCACCGAGGCAGTTCCATAGGATGGCAAGATCCTGGTATCGGTCTGCGATTCCGACTCGTCCAACA
TCAATACAACCTATTAATTTCCCCTCGTCAAAAATAAGGTTATCAAGTGAGAAATCACCATGAGTGACGA
CTGAATCCGGTGAGAATGGCAAAAGTTTATGCATTTCTTTCCAGACTTGTTCAACAGGCCAGCCATTACG
CTCGTCATCAAAATCACTCGCATCAACCAAACCGTTATTCATTCGTGATTGCGCCTGAGCGAGACGAAAT
ACGCGATCGCTGTTAAAAGGACAATTACAAACAGGAATCGAATGCAACCGGCGCAGGAACACTGCCAGCG
CATCAACAATATTTTCACCTGAATCAGGATATTCTTCTAATACCTGGAATGCTGTTTTCCCAGGGATCGC
AGTGGTGAGTAACCATGCATCATCAGGAGTACGGATAAAATGCTTGATGGTCGGAAGAGGCATAAATTCC
GTCAGCCAGTTTAGTCTGACCATCTCATCTGTAACATCATTGGCAACGCTACCTTTGCCATGTTTCAGAA
ACAACTCTGGCGCATCGGGCTTCCCATACAATCGATAGATTGTCGCACCTGATTGCCCGACATTATCGCG
AGCCCATTTATACCCATATAAATCAGCATCCATGTTGGAATTTAATCGCGGCCTAGAGCAAGACGTTTCC
CGTTGAATATGGCTCATACTCTTCCTTTTTCAATATTATTGAAGCATTTATCAGGGTTATTGTCTCATGA
GCGGATACATATTTGAATGTATTTAGAAAAATAAACAAATAGGGGTTCCGCGCACATTTCCCCGAAAAGT
GCCACCTGACGTCTAAGAAACCATTATTATCATGACATTAACCTATAAAAATAGGCGTATCACGAGGCCC
TTTCGTC
Features (pLannotate 1.2.2; 10 found; start..end, strand, type, name):
    137..236     +  misc_feature   bom (fragment): basis of mobility region from pBR322
    242..399     -  CDS            lacZα (fragment): LacZα fragment of β-galactosidase; lacZ fragment
    795..811     -  protein_bind   lac operator: The lac repressor binds to the lac operator to inhibit transcription in E. coli. This inhibition can be relieved by adding lactose or isopropyl-β-D-thiogalactopyranoside (IPTG). lac repressor encoded by lacI
    819..849     -  promoter       lac promoter: promoter for the E. coli lac operon
    864..885     -  protein_bind   CAP binding site: CAP binding activates transcription in the presence of cAMP. E. coli catabolite activator protein
    898..990     -  CDS            lacI (fragment): lac repressor; lacI; The lac repressor binds to the lac operator to inhibit transcription in E. coli. This inhibition can be relieved by adding lactose or isopropyl-β-D-thiogalactopyranoside (IPTG).
   1173..1761    -  rep_origin     ori: high-copy-number ColE1/pMB1/pBR322/pUC origin of replication
   1932..2747    -  CDS            KanR: aminoglycoside phosphotransferase; aph(3')-Ia; confers resistance to kanamycin in bacteria or G418 (Geneticin®) in eukaryotes
   2748..2852    -  promoter       AmpR promoter: bla
   2947..35      +  CDS            rop (fragment) (across the origin): Rop protein, which maintains plasmids at low copy number; rop
