[The description below was written by a language model from this plasmid's Addgene catalogue record and pLannotate feature annotations shown in this document.]
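Description:
pUC57-Kan_BR32_00066181 is a small, high-copy E. coli cloning plasmid that serves as a Level 0 module for Golden Gate assembly. It is built on the pUC57-Kan backbone (2,626 bp without insert; 2,947 bp in the deposited full sequence) and replicates from a ColE1/pUC-type origin. Selection is with kanamycin, conferred by the aph(3')-Ia aminoglycoside phosphotransferase gene, which the annotation places directly downstream of the AmpR (bla) promoter. Short remnants of bom, rop and lacI are also annotated; these are backbone fragments rather than functional genes.

The insert, BR32_00066181, is a sequence from the fungus Magnaporthe oryzae. The associated publication describes a clone resource of M. oryzae effectors that share sequence and structural similarity across host-specific lineages. It was placed in the EcoRV site of the pUC57 polylinker, within the lacZα region. The feature table is consistent with this: the CAP binding site, lac promoter and lac operator are separated from a partial lacZα fragment by an unannotated gap of roughly 400 bp, which presumably holds the insert, although the annotation tool did not identify it. lacZ is listed as a selectable marker, reflecting the blue/white screening capacity of the parent backbone. M13 forward and reverse primer sites flank the cloning region for sequence verification.

As a Level 0 part, the plasmid stores a single sequence-verified module that can be released and joined to promoters, tags and terminators in higher-level assemblies. The record does not state which type IIS enzyme or overhangs flank the insert, whether the signal peptide is included, or any dedicated promoter for expressing it, so the plasmid is best viewed as a donor for building downstream expression constructs for effector studies.
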