Addgene plasmid #121240: pUC57-Kan_BR32_00066181
Purpose: Level 0 Golden-Gate compatible vector
Depositing lab: Sophien Kamoun. Depositing organization: Sainsbury Laboratory, Norwich. Publication: A Clone Resource of Magnaporthe oryzae Effectors That Share Sequence and Structural Similarities Across Host-Specific Lineages. Petit-Houdenot Y, Langner T, Harant A, Win J, Kamoun S. Mol Plant Microbe Interact. 2020 Aug;33(8):1032-1035. doi: 10.1094/MPMI-03-20-0052-A. Epub 2020 Jun 22. PubMed 32460610.
Backbone
  Vector backbone: pUC57-Kan
  Backbone size w/o insert (bp): 2626
  Vector type: Golden Gate
  Selectable markers: lacZ
Growth in bacteria
  Bacterial resistance: Kanamycin, 50 μg/mL
  Growth temperature: 37°C
  Growth strain: DH5alpha
  Copy number: High Copy
Gene/Insert
  Gene/Insert name: BR32_00066181
  Mutation: Magnaporthe oryzae
  Cloning method: Restriction Enzyme; 5′ cloning site EcoRV (unknown if destroyed); 3′ cloning site EcoRV (unknown if destroyed)
  Sequencing primers: 5′ M13Fw; 3′ M13Rv
Terms and licenses: Academic/Nonprofit Terms; Industry Terms: Not Available to Industry
How to cite: pUC57-Kan_BR32_00066181 was a gift from Sophien Kamoun (Addgene plasmid # 121240 ; http://n2t.net/addgene:121240 ; RRID:Addgene_121240)
