>Addgene plasmid #121240 | pUC57-Kan_BR32_00066181 | depositor partial sequence | sequence record 230732 | BR32_00066181
TTGGTCTCTAATGGGTTGGCCATTGACTGCTGATTGTAATATTTATCCAAAAATTGGTGATAAATCTGTT
GGTTGGGGTTCTGGTTTTATGGGTTCTGTTGCTCATGTTAGAATTGAAAAAGTTGATTATGCTGTTGCTT
TGTGGAAAAGAGTTTGTAAAGCTGTTAAATTGGAAGAATTGCCACCAGGTGTTGAATTGTTTGCTGAACC
AAATACTTTGAGAAGAAATCCACAACCAGTTCAAAGAAGAGGTTTGGTTGGTAGAGAACCATTGGGTGGT
TTGGAATTGCAAGAATGAGCTTAGAGACCAA
