>Addgene plasmid #121240 | pUC57-Kan_BR32_00066181 | depositor partial sequence | sequence record 230733 | empty_vector
TCGCGCGTTTCGGTGATGACGGTGAAAACCTCTGACACATGCAGCTCCCGGAGACGGTCACAGCTTGTCT
GTAAGCGGATGCCGGGAGCAGACAAGCCCGTCAGGGCGCGTCAGCGGGTGTTGGCGGGTGTCGGGGCTGG
CTTAACTATGCGGCATCAGAGCAGATTGTACTGAGAGTGCACCATATGCGGTGTGAAATACCGCACAGAT
GCGTAAGGAGAAAATACCGCATCAGGCGCCATTCGCCATTCAGGCTGCGCAACTGTTGGGAAGGGCGATC
GGTGCGGGCCTCTTCGCTATTACGCCAGCTGGCGAAAGGGGGATGTGCTGCAAGGCGATTAAGTTGGGTA
ACGCCAGGGTTTTCCCAGTCACGACGTTGTAAAACGACGGCCAGTGAATTGACGCGTATTGGGATATCCC
AATGGCGCGCCGAGCTTGGCTCGAGCATGGTCATAGCTGTTTCCTGTGTGAAATTGTTATCCGCTCACAA
TTCCACACAACATACGAGCCGGAAGCATAAAGTGTAAAGCCTGGGGTGCCTAATGAGTGAGCTAACTCAC
ATTAATTGCGTTGCGCTCACTGCCCGCTTTCCAGTCGGGAAACCTGTCGTGCCAGCTGCATTAATGAATC
GGCCAACGCGCGGGGAGAGGCGGTTTGCGTATTGGGCGCTCTTCCGCTTCCTCGCTCACTGACTCGCTGC
GCTCGGTCGTTCGGCTGCGGCGAGCGGTATCAGCTCACTCAAAGGCGGTAATACGGTTATCCACAGAATC
AGGGGATAACGCAGGAAAGAACATGTGAGCAAAAGGCCAGCAAAAGGCCAGGAACCGTAAAAAGGCCGCG
TTGCTGGCGTTTTTCCATAGGCTCCGCCCCCCTGACGAGCATCACAAAAATCGACGCTCAAGTCAGAGGT
GGCGAAACCCGACAGGACTATAAAGATACCAGGCGTTTCCCCCTGGAAGCTCCCTCGTGCGCTCTCCTGT
TCCGACCCTGCCGCTTACCGGATACCTGTCCGCCTTTCTCCCTTCGGGAAGCGTGGCGCTTTCTCATAGC
TCACGCTGTAGGTATCTCAGTTCGGTGTAGGTCGTTCGCTCCAAGCTGGGCTGTGTGCACGAACCCCCCG
TTCAGCCCGACCGCTGCGCCTTATCCGGTAACTATCGTCTTGAGTCCAACCCGGTAAGACACGACTTATC
GCCACTGGCAGCAGCCACTGGTAACAGGATTAGCAGAGCGAGGTATGTAGGCGGTGCTACAGAGTTCTTG
AAGTGGTGGCCTAACTACGGCTACACTAGAAGAACAGTATTTGGTATCTGCGCTCTGCTGAAGCCAGTTA
CCTTCGGAAAAAGAGTTGGTAGCTCTTGATCCGGCAAACAAACCACCGCTGGTAGCGGTGGTTTTTTTGT
TTGCAAGCAGCAGATTACGCGCAGAAAAAAAGGATCTCAAGAAGATCCTTTGATCTTTTCTACGGGGTCT
GACGCTCAGTGGAACGAAAACTCACGTTAAGGGATTTTGGTCATGAGATTATCAAAAAGGATCTTCACCT
AGATCCTTTTAAATTAAAAATGAAGTTTTAAATCAATCTAAAGTATATATGAGTAAACTTGGTCTGACAG
TTAGAAAAACTCATCGAGCATCAAATGAAACTGCAATTTATTCATATCAGGATTATCAATACCATATTTT
TGAAAAAGCCGTTTCTGTAATGAAGGAGAAAACTCACCGAGGCAGTTCCATAGGATGGCAAGATCCTGGT
ATCGGTCTGCGATTCCGACTCGTCCAACATCAATACAACCTATTAATTTCCCCTCGTCAAAAATAAGGTT
ATCAAGTGAGAAATCACCATGAGTGACGACTGAATCCGGTGAGAATGGCAAAAGTTTATGCATTTCTTTC
CAGACTTGTTCAACAGGCCAGCCATTACGCTCGTCATCAAAATCACTCGCATCAACCAAACCGTTATTCA
TTCGTGATTGCGCCTGAGCGAGACGAAATACGCGATCGCTGTTAAAAGGACAATTACAAACAGGAATCGA
ATGCAACCGGCGCAGGAACACTGCCAGCGCATCAACAATATTTTCACCTGAATCAGGATATTCTTCTAAT
ACCTGGAATGCTGTTTTCCCAGGGATCGCAGTGGTGAGTAACCATGCATCATCAGGAGTACGGATAAAAT
GCTTGATGGTCGGAAGAGGCATAAATTCCGTCAGCCAGTTTAGTCTGACCATCTCATCTGTAACATCATT
GGCAACGCTACCTTTGCCATGTTTCAGAAACAACTCTGGCGCATCGGGCTTCCCATACAATCGATAGATT
GTCGCACCTGATTGCCCGACATTATCGCGAGCCCATTTATACCCATATAAATCAGCATCCATGTTGGAAT
TTAATCGCGGCCTAGAGCAAGACGTTTCCCGTTGAATATGGCTCATACTCTTCCTTTTTCAATATTATTG
AAGCATTTATCAGGGTTATTGTCTCATGAGCGGATACATATTTGAATGTATTTAGAAAAATAAACAAATA
GGGGTTCCGCGCACATTTCCCCGAAAAGTGCCACCTGACGTCTAAGAAACCATTATTATCATGACATTAA
CCTATAAAAATAGGCGTATCACGAGGCCCTTTCGTC
