>Addgene plasmid #121240 | pUC57-Kan_BR32_00066181 | addgene partial sequence | sequence record 237858 | M13-F20 5'-TGTAAAACGACGGCCAGT-3'
CTTGGTCTCTAATGGGTTGGCCATTGACTGCTGATTGTAATATTTATCCAAAAATTGGTGATAAATCTGT
TGGTTGGGGTTCTGGTTTTATGGGTTCTGTTGCTCATGTTAGAATTGAAAAAGTTGATTATGCTGTTGCT
TTGTGGAAAAGAGTTTGTAAAGCTGTTAAATTGGAAGAATTGCCACCAGGTGTTGAATTGTTTGCTGAAC
CAAATACTTTGAGAAGAAATCCACAACCAGTTCAAAGAAGAGGTTTGGTTGGTAGAGAACCATTGGGTGG
TTTGGAATTGCAAGAATGAGCTTAGAGACCAAGTTCCATCCCAATGGCGCGCCGAGCTTGGCTCGAGCAT
GGTCATAGCTGTTTCCTGTGTGAAATTGTTATCCGCTCACAATTCCACACAACATACGAGCCGGAAGCAT
AAAGTGTAAAGCCTGGGGTGCCTAATGAGTGAGCTAACTCACATTAATTGCGTTGCGCTCACTGCCCGCT
TTCCAGTCGGGAAACCTGTCGTGCCAGCTGCATTAATGAATCGGCCAACGCGCGGGGAGAGGCGGTTTGC
GTATTGGGCGCTCTTCCGCTTCCTCGCTCACTGACTCGCTGCGCTCGGTCGTTCGGCTGCGGCGAGCGGT
ATCAGCTCACTCAAAGGCGGTAATACGGTTATCCACAGAATCAGGGGATAACGCAGGAAAGAACATGTGA
GCAAAAGGCCAGCAAAAGGCCAGGAACCGTAAAAAGGCCGCGTTGCTGGCGTTTTTCCATAGGCTCCGCC
CCCCTGACGAGCATCACAAAAATCGACGCTCAAGTCAGAGGTGGCGAAACCCGACAGGACTATAAAGATA
CC
